Addgene plasmid #73366: pJK276
Purpose: Encodes Crepis alpina plastid omega-3 fatty acid desaturase (FAD7)
Depositing lab: T. J. Kappock. Depositing organization: Washington University in Saint Louis.
Backbone
  Vector backbone: pYES2
  Backbone size w/o insert (bp): 5857
  Total vector size (bp): 7111
  Vector type: Yeast Expression
  Selectable markers: URA3
Growth in bacteria
  Bacterial resistance: Ampicillin, 100 μg/mL
  Growth temperature: 37°C
  Growth strain: TOP10F'
  Copy number: Unknown
Gene/Insert
  Gene/Insert name: plastid omega-3 fatty acid desaturase (alt name: FAD7)
  Species: Crepis alpina
  Mutation: Mutation I231F. Also insert is missing residues 1-33 of the 59 amino acid plastidal targeting sequence. No in-frame initiator ATG codon is present in the remaining transit peptide.
  Promoter: GAL1
  Cloning method: Restriction Enzyme; 5′ cloning site BamHI (not destroyed); 3′ cloning site XbaI (not destroyed)
  Sequencing primers: 5′ T7 promoter; 3′ pYESTrp_rev_primer
Terms and licenses: Academic/Nonprofit Terms; Industry Terms: Not Available to Industry
Depositor comments: Insert contains an internal BamHI site.
How to cite: pJK276 was a gift from T. J. Kappock (Addgene plasmid # 73366 ; http://n2t.net/addgene:73366 ; RRID:Addgene_73366)
