[The description below was written by a language model from this plasmid's Addgene catalogue record and pLannotate feature annotations shown in this document.]
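Description:
pJK276 is a yeast expression plasmid built on the pYES2 backbone, an E. coli–Saccharomyces cerevisiae shuttle vector of about 7.1 kb in total. In bacteria it replicates from a high-copy ColE1/pUC-type origin and is selected through the β-lactamase gene conferring ampicillin resistance. An f1 origin is also present, which allows single-stranded DNA production. In yeast it is maintained episomally by the 2μ origin, with an adjacent fragment of 2μ-derived RAF1 sequence, and is selected by complementation of uracil auxotrophy with the URA3 marker, which is also counterselectable with 5-FOA.

The insert encodes the plastid omega-3 fatty acid desaturase FAD7 from Crepis alpina, cloned between BamHI and XbaI sites; the depositor notes that the insert contains an additional internal BamHI site. The automated annotation labels this roughly 1.3 kb coding region by homology to the Arabidopsis chloroplast omega-3 desaturase FAD8, an enzyme that introduces the third double bond in 16:3 and 18:3 fatty acids. The insert sits downstream of the galactose-inducible, Gal4-regulated GAL1 promoter and a T7 promoter, and is followed by the CYC1 terminator.

The record flags several important departures from the native gene. The insert carries an I231F substitution and lacks residues 1–33 of the 59-residue plastid targeting sequence. No in-frame initiator ATG remains in the residual transit peptide, which may affect how or whether the protein is translated from its expected start. The record gives the purpose only as encoding this desaturase, with the vector design pointing to galactose-inducible expression in yeast.
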