Features (pLannotate 1.2.2; 13 found; start..end, strand, type, name):
      5..252     -  terminator     CYC1 terminator: S. cerevisiae CYC1; transcription terminator for CYC1
    283..1587    -  CDS            FAD8: FAD3D_ARATH - Experimental evidence at protein level: Swiss-Prot protein existence level 1. Chloroplast omega-3 fatty acid desaturase introduces the third double bond in the biosynthesis of 16:3 and 18:3 fatty acids, important constituents of plant membranes. It is thought to use ferredoxin as an electron donor and to act on fatty acids esterified to galactolipids, sulfolipids and phosphatidylglycerol. From Arabidopsis thaliana (Mouse-ear cress).
   1622..1640    -  promoter       T7 promoter: promoter for bacteriophage T7 RNA polymerase
   1672..2114    -  promoter       GAL1 promoter: S. cerevisiae GAL1; inducible promoter, regulated by Gal4
   2133..2588    +  rep_origin     f1 ori (sequence partly withheld): f1 bacteriophage origin of replication; arrow indicates direction of (+) strand synthesis
   2657..3537    +  rep_origin     2μ ori: yeast 2μ plasmid origin of replication
   3691..4116    -  CDS            RAF1 (fragment): RAF_YEAST - Experimental evidence at transcript level: Swiss-Prot protein existence level 2. Antagonizes transcriptional repression of recombinase FLP by REP1-REP2. May play a role in plasmid partitioning. From Saccharomyces cerevisiae (strain ATCC 204508 / S288c) (Baker's yeast).
   4141..4356    +  promoter       URA3 promoter: S. cerevisiae URA3
   4357..5160    +  CDS            URA3: orotidine-5'-phosphate decarboxylase, required for uracil biosynthesis; S. cerevisiae URA3; yeast auxotrophic marker, counterselectable with 5-fluoroorotic acid (5-FOA)
   5239..5255    +  promoter       AmpR promoter (fragment): bla
   5256..6116    +  CDS            AmpR: β-lactamase; bla; confers resistance to ampicillin, carbenicillin, and related antibiotics
   6287..6875    +  rep_origin     ori: high-copy-number ColE1/pMB1/pBR322/pUC origin of replication
   7058..7111    +  CDS            lacI (fragment): lac repressor; lacI; The lac repressor binds to the lac operator to inhibit transcription in E. coli. This inhibition can be relieved by adding lactose or isopropyl-β-D-thiogalactopyranoside (IPTG).
>Addgene plasmid #73366 | pJK276 | depositor full sequence | sequence record 135095 | pJK276 sequence 7111 bps
GGCCGCAAATTAAAGCCTTCGAGCGTCCCAAAACCTTCTCAAGCAAGGTTTTCAGTATAATGTTACATGC
GTACACGCGTCTGTACAGAAAAAAAAGAAAAATTTGAAATATAAATAACGTTCTTAATACTAACATAACT
ATAAAAAAATAAATAGGGACCTAGACTTCAGGTTGTCTAACTCCTTCCTTTTCGGTTAGAGCGGATGTGG
GGGGAGGGCGTGAATGTAAGCGTGACATAACTAATTACATGATGCGGCCCTCTAGAGTCACTATTTAGAG
GCACCAGAGAGCTCAGGGTCGGTTTGATAGTATACAACATCCCCTTCATCACTCACATAATGATCTTTTT
TCATACTACTTGCAACAAGTCCGAGCAAATGGAATGGAAGTGGCCATGATTTCTTTGGCTCCCTATAATA
TTTCCCAAGCACTGGCTTCGCAGCTTCCGTTGCCTCTATTAAGTTATAGTGTGGGATTTGGGGGAAAAGA
TGATGTATGACATGGGTTCCTATGTCATGATGGATGTTATTTATCCATCCATAGTCACGGTCAAGTGTGG
TTAGCCCTCCTCTTAGGTAACTCCATTCCTTGCCACGGTACCATGGCAGTTTGTCTTCATGGCCATGGTG
ATGCAAGTAAGTTACTAAATCGAGCCACATGACAAAGCCCACATAGGGGATCCCATAGAGTTTAAGTACT
TGGAGAGGGCCCATTACAAAGGACAGACCCACAAGAAGAGCAGCCATGGCTGTCCAACAAACGGTTGATG
TGATCACATCTTTCTTCTCATTAGGCAGAAATAAATCGCTGTCTGGGTGATAATGAGAGCCTTTCTTTCC
TGGACTTCGTAGCCACAGATAGAAAGGATATGCAAGCAAAGGGAAAGGCAGAGTGATCCGCGTCAACCGA
GTTACAGTATCTAAACTTCTATAAAGCTTCTCCGATAATGGATGCCAAGATTCATCATTTTCAACATGTC
CATGGTTCTGATGATGTGTTCTATGGCTAATTCTCCATCCATGATAAGGTACAAGAATTGAGGAATGAAG
AAGATGGCCAACAACACTATTGAGTTTTGCATTATTAGAAAAGCTTCCATGCCCACAATCATGGCCAAGA
ACAAAAAGAGCCCAGAACATTGTTCCTTGAGCAGCCCAATACAGAGGCCAAACCACCATATTGTTAAAAT
ACGCCGCCACCGCGGCTAACCCGAAAACCACCACCACATCTCTCACCACATAACTCATCGACTTCCATGG
ATTCTTCACCCAGCAATGTTTTGGGATGGCGGCTCTGATATCAGCCAATGTGAAGGGTGGTGGTGCACCG
GGGTTGAACTCACTTTCTCCGGCGTTAATCCCATTCACTTTTTGTTCATCCTCTTCTATAAATTGGACAC
CCACCGGCGCACTCACCTTCAGTGCCCACCTCCTATCCCTTGAAACCGATAAATTTGGCCGGAAAATCTT
CGACGGGGCTAATCTGACCGAATTCGGAAAGCTGGAACTCGAGATTCTTGTTCTGGGATTGGAATATAGT
CTGGGAAGTGGTCTTAAACCACATTCTGATAACACCCAGGTAGCCATTGTGGATCCGAGCTCGGTACCAA
GCTTAATATTCCCTATAGTGAGTCGTATTACAGCTGCTAGTAGTCCGATCCGGGGTTTTTTCTCCTTGAC
GTTAAAGTATAGAGGTATATTAACAATTTTTTGTTGATACTTTTATTACATTTGAATAAGAAGTAATACA
AACCGAAAATGTTGAAAGTATTAGTTAAAGTGGTTAATGCAGTTTTTGCATTTATATATCTGTTAATAGA
TCAAAAATCATCGCTTCGCTGATTAATTACCCCAGAAATAAGGCTAAAAAACTAATCGCATTATCATCCT
ATGGTTGTTAATTTGATTCGTTCATTTGAAGGTTTGTGGGGCCAGGTTACTGCCAATTTTTCCTCTTCAT
AACCATAAAAGCTAGTATTGTAGAATCTTTATTGTTCGGAGCAGTGCGGCGCGAGGCACATCTGCGTTTC
AGGAACGCGACCGGTGAGGACGAGGACGCACGGAGGAGAGTCTTCCTTCGGAGGGCTGTCACCCGCTCGG
CGGCTTCTAATCCGTACTAGTGGATCATCCCCACGCGCCCTGTAGCGCCCCATTAAGCGCGGCGGGTGTG
GTGGTTACGCCCAGCGTGACCCCTACACTTCCCACCGCCCTAGCC
[41 nt withheld, positions 2216-2256]
CGCCGGCTTTCCCCGTCAAGCTCTAAATGGGGGCATCCGTTTACCCTTCCGATTTAC
[35 nt withheld, positions 2314-2348]
A
[39 nt withheld, positions 2350-2388]
CCTTTTTCGCCCTTTGACGTTGGAGTCCACGTTCTTTAATAGTGGACTCTTGTTGGAAACTGGAACAACA
CTCAACCCTATCTCGGTCTATTCTTTTGATTTATAAGGGATTTTGCCGATTTCGGGCTATTCGTTAAAAA
ATGAGCTGATTTAACAAAAATTTAACGCGAATTTTAACAAAAT
[37 nt withheld, positions 2572-2608]
T
[37 nt withheld, positions 2610-2646]
GGAGCTTCCCATTGCGAATACCGCTTCCACAAACATTGCTCAAAAGTATCTCTTTGCTATATATCTCTGT
GCTATATCCCTATATAACCTACCCATCCACCTTTCGCTCCTTGAACTTGCATCTAAACTCGACCTCTACA
TTTTTTATGTTTATCTCTAGTATTACTCTTTAGACAAAAAAATTGTAGTAAGAACTATTCATAGAGTGAA
TCGAAAACAATACGAAAATGTAAACATTTCCTATACGTAGTATATAGAGACAAAATAGAAGAAACCGTTC
ATAATTTTCTGACCAATGAAGAATCATCAACGCTATCACTTTCTGTTCACAAAGTATGCGCAATCCACAT
CGGTATAGAATATAATCGGGGATGCCTTTATCTTGAAAAAATGCACCCGCAGCTTCGCTAGTAATCAGTA
AACGCGGGAAGTGGAGTCAGGCTTTTTTTATGGAAGAGAAAATAGACACCAAAGTAGCCTTCTTCTAACC
TTAACGGACCTACAGTGCAAAAAGTTATCAAGAGACTGCATTATAGAGCGCACAAAGGAGAAAAAAAGTA
ATCTAAGATGCTTTGTTAGAAAAATAGCGCTCTCGGGATGCATTTTTGTAGAACAAAAAAGAAGTATAGA
TTCTTTGTTGGTAAAATAGCGCTCTCGCGTTGCATTTCTGTTCTGTAAAAATGCAGCTCAGATTCTTTGT
TTGAAAAATTAGCGCTCTCGTCGCGTTGCATTTTTGTTTTACAAAAATGAAGCACAGATTCTTCGTTGGT
AAAATAGCGCTTTCGCGTTGCATTTCTGTTCTGTAAAAATGCAGCTCAGATTCTTTGTTTGAAAAATTAG
CGCTCTCGCGTTGCATTTTTGTTCTACAAAATGAAGCACAGATGCTTCGTTAACAAAGATATGCTATTGA
AGTGCAAGATGGAAACGCAGAAAATGAACCGGGGATGCGACGTGCAAGATTACCTATGCAATAGATGCAA
TAGTTTCTCCAGGAACCGAAATACATACATTGTCTTCCGTAAAGCGCTAGACTATATATTATTATACAGG
TTCAAATATACTATCTGTTTCAGGGAAAACTCCCAGGTTCGGATGTTCAAAATTCAATGATGGGTAACAA
GTACGATCGTAAATCTGTAAAACAGTTTGTCGGATATTAGGCTGTATCTCCTCAAAGCGTATTCGAATAT
CATTGAGAAGCTGCAGCGTCACATCGGATAATAATGATGGCAGCCATTGTAGAAGTGCCTTTTGCATTTC
TAGTCTCTTTCTCGGTCTAGCTAGTTTTACTACATCGCGAAGATAGAATCTTAGATCACACTGCCTTTGC
TGAGCTGGATCAATAGAGTAACAAAAGAGTGGTAAGGCCTCGTTAAAGGACAAGGACCTGAGCGGAAGTG
TATCGTACAGTAGACGGAGTATCTAGTATAGTCTATAGTCCGTGGAATTAATTCTCATCTTTGACAGCTT
ATCATCGATAAGCTAGCTTTTCAATTCAATTCATCATTTTTTTTTTATTCTTTTTTTTGATTTCGGTTTC
TTTGAAATTTTTTTGATTCGGTAATCTCCGAACAGAAGGAAGAACGAAGGAAGGAGCACAGACTTAGATT
GGTATATATACGCATATGTAGTGTTGAAGAAACATGAAATTGCCCAGTATTCTTAACCCAACTGCACAGA
ACAAAAACCTGCAGGAAACGAAGATAAATCATGTCGAAAGCTACATATAAGGAACGTGCTGCTACTCATC
CTAGTCCTGTTGCTGCCAAGCTATTTAATATCATGCACGAAAAGCAAACAAACTTGTGTGCTTCATTGGA
TGTTCGTACCACCAAGGAATTACTGGAGTTAGTTGAAGCATTAGGTCCCAAAATTTGTTTACTAAAAACA
CATGTGGATATCTTGACTGATTTTTCCATGGAGGGCACAGTTAAGCCGCTAAAGGCATTATCCGCCAAGT
ACAATTTTTTACTCTTCGAAGACAGAAAATTTGCTGACATTGGTAATACAGTCAAATTGCAGTACTCTGC
GGGTGTATACAGAATAGCAGAATGGGCAGACATTACGAATGCACACGGTGTGGTGGGCCCAGGTATTGTT
AGCGGTTTGAAGCAGGCGGCAGAAGAAGTAACAAAGGAACCTAGAGGCCTTTTGATGTTAGCAGAATTGT
CATGCAAGGGCTCCCTATCTACTGGAGAATATACTAAGGGTACTGTTGACATTGCGAAGAGCGACAAAGA
TTTTGTTATCGGCTTTATTGCTCAAAGAGACATGGGTGGAAGAGATGAAGGTTACGATTGGTTGATTATG
ACACCCGGTGTGGGTTTAGATGACAAGGGAGACGCATTGGGTCAACAGTATAGAACCGTGGATGATGTGG
TCTCTACAGGATCTGACATTATTATTGTTGGAAGAGGACTATTTGCAAAGGGAAGGGATGCTAAGGTAGA
GGGTGAACGTTACAGAAAAGCAGGCTGGGAAGCATATTTGAGAAGATGCGGCCAGCAAAACTAAAAAACT
GTATTATAAGTAAATGCATGTATACTAAACTCACAAATTAGAGCTTCAATTTAATTATATCAGTTATTAC
CCATTGAAAAAGGAAGAGTATGAGTATTCAACATTTCCGTGTCGCCCTTATTCCCTTTTTTGCGGCATTT
TGCCTTCCTGTTTTTGCTCACCCAGAAACGCTGGTGAAAGTAAAAGATGCTGAAGATCAGTTGGGTGCAC
GAGTGGGTTACATCGAACTGGATCTCAACAGCGGTAAGATCCTTGAGAGTTTTCGCCCCGAAGAACGTTT
TCCAATGATGAGCACTTTTAAAGTTCTGCTATGTGATACACTATTATCCCGTATTGACGCCGGGCAAGAG
CAACTCGGTCGCCGCATACACTATTCTCAGAATGACTTGGTTGAGTACTCACCAGTCACAGAAAAGCATC
TTACGGATGGCATGACAGTAAGAGAATTATGCAGTGCTGCCATAACCATGAGTGATAACACTGCGGCCAA
CTTACTTCTGACAACGATCGGAGGACCGAAGGAGCTAACCGCTTTTTTGCACAACATGGGGGATCATGTA
ACTCGCCTTGATCGTTGGGAACCGGAGCTGAATGAAGCCATACCAAACGACGAGAGTGACACCACGATGC
CTGTAGCAATGCCAACAACGTTGCGCAAACTATTAACTGGCGAACTACTTACTCTAGCTTCCCGGCAACA
ATTAATAGACTGAATGGAGGCGGATAAAGTTGCAGGACCACTTCTGCGCTCGGCCCTTCCGGCTGGCTGG
TTTATTGCTGATAAATCTGGAGCCGGTGAGCGTGGGTCTCGCGGTATCATTGCAGCACTGGGGCCAGATG
GTAAGCGCTCCCGTATCGTAGTTATCTACACGACGGGGAGTCAGGCAACTATGGATGAACGAAATAGACA
GATCGCTGAGATAGGTGCCTCACTGATTAAGCATTGGTAACTGTCAGACCAAGTTTACTCATATATACTT
TAGATTGATTTAAAACTTCATTTTTAATTTAAAAGGATCTAGGTGAAGATCCTTTTTGATAATCTCATGA
CCAAAATCCCTTAACGTGAGTTTTCGTTCCACTGAGCGTCAGACCCCGTAGAAAAGATCAAAGGATCTTC
TTGAGATCCTTTTTTTCTGCGCGTAATCTGCTGCTTGCAAACAAAAAAACCACCGCTACCAGCGGTGGTT
TGTTTGCCGGATCAAGAGCTACCAACTCTTTTTCCGAAGGTAACTGGCTTCAGCAGAGCGCAGATACCAA
ATACTGTCCTTCTAGTGTAGCCGTAGTTAGGCCACCACTTCAAGAACTCTGTAGCACCGCCTACATACCT
CGCTCTGCTAATCCTGTTACCAGTGGCTGCTGCCAGTGGCGATAAGTCGTGTCTTACCGGGTTGGACTCA
AGACGATAGTTACCGGATAAGGCGCAGCGGTCGGGCTGAACGGGGGGTTCGTGCACACAGCCCAGCTTGG
AGCGAACGACCTACACCGAACTGAGATACCTACAGCGTGAGCTATGAGAAAGCGCCACGCTTCCCGAAGG
GAGAAAGGCGGACAGGTATCCGGTAAGCGGCAGGGTCGGAACAGGAGAGCGCACGAGGGAGCTTCCAGGG
GGAAACGCCTGGTATCTTTATAGTCCTGTCGGGTTTCGCCACCTCTGACTTGAGCGTCGATTTTTGTGAT
GCTCGTCAGGGGGGCGGAGCCTATGGAAAAACGCCAGCAACGCGGCCTTTTTACGGTTCCTGGGCTTTTG
CTGGCCTTTTGCTCACATGTTCTTTCCTGCGTTATCCCCTGATTCTGTGGATAACCGTATTACCGCCTTT
GAGTGAGCTGATACCGCTCGCCGCAGCCGAACGACCGAGCGCAGCGAGTCAGTGAGCGAGGAAGCGGAAG
AGCGCCCAATACGCAAACCGCCTCTCCCCGCGCGTTGGCCGATTCATTAATGCAG
