>Addgene plasmid #73366 | pJK276 | addgene partial sequence | sequence record 142644 | CYC1 5'-GCGTGAATGTAAGCGTGAC-3'
TTTAGAGGCACCAGAGAGCTCAGGGTCGGTTTGATAGTATACAACATCCCCTTCATCACTCACATAATGA
TCTTTTTTCATACTACTTGCAACAAGTCCGAGCAAATGGAATGGAAGTGGCCATGATTTCTTTGGCTCCC
TATAATATTTCCCAAGCACTGGCTTCGCAGCTTCCGTTGCCTCTATTAAGTTATAGTGTGGGATTTGGGG
GAAAAGATGATGTATGACATGGGTTCCTATGTCATGATGGATGTTATTTATCCATCCATAGTCACGGTCA
AGTGTGGTTAGCCCTCCTCTTAGGTAACTCCATTCCTTGCCACGGTACCATGGCAGTTTGTCTTCATGGC
CATGGTGATGCAAGTAAGTTACTAAATCGAGCCACATGACAAAGCCCACATAGGGGATCCCATAGAGTTT
AAGTACTTGGAGAGGGCCCATTACAAAGGACAGACCCACAAGAAGAGCAGCCATGGCTGTCCAACAAACG
GTTGATGTGATCACATCTTTCTTCTCATTAGGCAGAAATAAATCGCTGTCTGGGTGATAATGAGAGCCTT
TCTTTCCTGGACTTCGTAGCCACAGATAGAAAGGATATGCAAGCAAAGGGAAAGGCAGAGTGAACCGCGT
CAACCGAGTTACAGTATCTAAACTTCTATAAAGCTTCTCCGATAATGGATGCCAAGATTCATCATTTTCA
ACATGTCCATGGTTCTGATGATGTGTTCTATGGCTAATTCTCCATCCATGATAAGGTACAAGAATTGAGG
AATGAAGAAGATGGCCAACAACACTATTGAGTTTTGCATTATTAGAAAAGCTTCCATGCCCACAATCATG
GCCAAGAACAAAAAGAGCCCAGAACATTGTTCCTTGAGCAGCCCAATACAGAGGCCAAACCACCATATTG
TTAAAATACGCCGCCACCGCGGCTAACCCGAAAACCACCACCACATCTCTCACCACATAACTCATCGACT
TCCATGGATTCTTCACCCAGCAATGTTTTGGGATGGCGGCTCTGATATCAGCCAATGTGAAGGGTGGTGG
TGCACCGGGGTTGA
