>Addgene plasmid #73366 | pJK276 | addgene partial sequence | sequence record 146399 | GAL1 5'-AATATACCTCTATACTTTAACGTC-3'
ACTAGCAGCTGTAATACGACTCACTATAGGGAATATTAAGCTTGGTACCGAGCTCGGTCAGATTAGCCCC
GTCGAAGATTTTCCGGCCAAATTTATCGGTTTCAAGGGATAGGAGGTGGGCACTGAAGGTGAGTGCGCCG
GTGGGTGTCCAATTTATAGAAGAGGATGAACAAAAAGTGAATGGGATTAACGCCGGAGAAAGTGAGTTCA
ACCCCGGTGCACCACCACCCTTCACATTGGCTGATATCAGAGCCGCCATCCCAAAACATTGCTGGGTGAA
GAATCCATGGAAGTCGATGAGTTATGTGGTGAGAGATGTGGTGGTGGTTTTCGGGTTAGCCGCGGTGGCG
GCGTATTTTAACAATATGGTGGTTTGGCCTCTGTATTGGGCTGCTCAAGGAACAATGTTCTGGGCTCTTT
TTGTTCTTGGCCATGATTGTGGGCATGGAAGCTTTTCTAATAATGCAAAACTCAATAGTGTTGTTGGCCA
TCTTCTTCATTCCTCAATTCTTGTACCTTATCATGGATGGAGAATTAGCCATAGAACACATCATCAGAAC
CATGGACATGTTGAAAATGATGAATCTTGGCATCCATTATCGGAGAAGCTTTATAGAAGTTTAGATACTG
TAACTCGGTTGACGCGGTTCACTCTGCCTTTCCCTTTGCTTGCATATCCTTTCTATCTGTGGCTACGAAG
TCCAGGAAAGAAAGGCTCTCATTATCACCCAGACAGCGATTTATTTCTGCCTAATGAGAAGAAAGATGTG
ATCACATCAACCGTTTGTTGGACAGCCATGGCTGCTCTTCTTGTGGGTCTGTCCTTTGTAATGGGCCCTC
TCCAAGTACTTAAACTCTATGGGATCCCCTATGTGGGCTTTGTCATGTGGCTCGA
